>Addgene plasmid #132487 | pZNF518B-donor | depositor full sequence | sequence record 254445 | Full Sequence
GACCTGCAGGCATGCAAGCTTGGCGTAATCATGGTCATAGCTGTTTCCTGTGTGAAATTGTTATCCGCTC
ACAATTCCACACAACATACGAGCCGGAAGCATAAAGTGTAAAGCCTGGGGTGCCTAATGAGTGAGCTAAC
TCACATTAATTGCGTTGCGCTCACTGCCCGCTTTCCAGTCGGGAAACCTGTCGTGCCAGCTGCATTAATG
AATCGGCCAACGCGCGGGGAGAGGCGGTTTGCGTATTGGGCGCTCTTCCGCTTCCTCGCTCACTGACTCG
CTGCGCTCGGTCGTTCGGCTGCGGCGAGCGGTATCAGCTCACTCAAAGGCGGTAATACGGTTATCCACAG
AATCAGGGGATAACGCAGGAAAGAACATGTGAGCAAAAGGCCAGCAAAAGGCCAGGAACCGTAAAAAGGC
CGCGTTGCTGGCGTTTTTCCATAGGCTCCGCCCCCCTGACGAGCATCACAAAAATCGACGCTCAAGTCAG
AGGTGGCGAAACCCGACAGGACTATAAAGATACCAGGCGTTTCCCCCTGGAAGCTCCCTCGTGCGCTCTC
CTGTTCCGACCCTGCCGCTTACCGGATACCTGTCCGCCTTTCTCCCTTCGGGAAGCGTGGCGCTTTCTCA
TAGCTCACGCTGTAGGTATCTCAGTTCGGTGTAGGTCGTTCGCTCCAAGCTGGGCTGTGTGCACGAACCC
CCCGTTCAGCCCGACCGCTGCGCCTTATCCGGTAACTATCGTCTTGAGTCCAACCCGGTAAGACACGACT
TATCGCCACTGGCAGCAGCCACTGGTAACAGGATTAGCAGAGCGAGGTATGTAGGCGGTGCTACAGAGTT
CTTGAAGTGGTGGCCTAACTACGGCTACACTAGAAGGACAGTATTTGGTATCTGCGCTCTGCTGAAGCCA
GTTACCTTCGGAAAAAGAGTTGGTAGCTCTTGATCCGGCAAACAAACCACCGCTGGTAGCGGTGGTTTTT
TTGTTTGCAAGCAGCAGATTACGCGCAGAAAAAAAGGATCTCAAGAAGATCCTTTGATCTTTTCTACGGG
GTCTGACGCTCAGTGGAACGAAAACTCACGTTAAGGGATTTTGGTCATGAGATTATCAAAAAGGATCTTC
ACCTAGATCCTTTTAAATTAAAAATGAAGTTTTAAATCAATCTAAAGTATATATGAGTAAACTTGGTCTG
ACAGTTACCAATGCTTAATCAGTGAGGCACCTATCTCAGCGATCTGTCTATTTCGTTCATCCATAGTTGC
CTGACTCCCCGTCGTGTAGATAACTACGATACGGGAGGGCTTACCATCTGGCCCCAGTGCTGCAATGATA
CCGCGAGACCCACGCTCACCGGCTCCAGATTTATCAGCAATAAACCAGCCAGCCGGAAGGGCCGAGCGCA
GAAGTGGTCCTGCAACTTTATCCGCCTCCATCCAGTCTATTAATTGTTGCCGGGAAGCTAGAGTAAGTAG
TTCGCCAGTTAATAGTTTGCGCAACGTTGTTGCCATTGCTACAGGCATCGTGGTGTCACGCTCGTCGTTT
GGTATGGCTTCATTCAGCTCCGGTTCCCAACGATCAAGGCGAGTTACATGATCCCCCATGTTGTGCAAAA
AAGCGGTTAGCTCCTTCGGTCCTCCGATCGTTGTCAGAAGTAAGTTGGCCGCAGTGTTATCACTCATGGT
TATGGCAGCACTGCATAATTCTCTTACTGTCATGCCATCCGTAAGATGCTTTTCTGTGACTGGTGAGTAC
TCAACCAAGTCATTCTGAGAATAGTGTATGCGGCGACCGAGTTGCTCTTGCCCGGCGTCAATACGGGATA
ATACCGCGCCACATAGCAGAACTTTAAAAGTGCTCATCATTGGAAAACGTTCTTCGGGGCGAAAACTCTC
AAGGATCTTACCGCTGTTGAGATCCAGTTCGATGTAACCCACTCGTGCACCCAACTGATCTTCAGCATCT
TTTACTTTCACCAGCGTTTCTGGGTGAGCAAAAACAGGAAGGCAAAATGCCGCAAAAAAGGGAATAAGGG
CGACACGGAAATGTTGAATACTCATACTCTTCCTTTTTCAATATTATTGAAGCATTTATCAGGGTTATTG
TCTCATGAGCGGATACATATTTGAATGTATTTAGAAAAATAAACAAATAGGGGTTCCGCGCACATTTCCC
CGAAAAGTGCCACCTGACGTCTAAGAAACCATTATTATCATGACATTAACCTATAAAAATAGGCGTATCA
CGAGGCCCTTTCGTCTCGCGCGTTTCGGTGATGACGGTGAAAACCTCTGACACATGCAGCTCCCGGAGAC
GGTCACAGCTTGTCTGTAAGCGGATGCCGGGAGCAGACAAGCCCGTCAGGGCGCGTCAGCGGGTGTTGGC
GGGTGTCGGGGCTGGCTTAACTATGCGGCATCAGAGCAGATTGTACTGAGAGTGCACCATATGCGGTGTG
AAATACCGCACAGATGCGTAAGGAGAAAATACCGCATCAGGCGCCATTCGCCATTCAGGCTGCGCAACTG
TTGGGAAGGGCGATCGGTGCGGGCCTCTTCGCTATTACGCCAGCTGGCGAAAGGGGGATGTGCTGCAAGG
CGATTAAGTTGGGTAACGCCAGGGTTTTCCCAGTCACGACGTTGTAAAACGACGGCCAGTGAATTCGAGC
TCGGTACCCTTGGCTTCAAATAGTGCACATCGTCGCTCTGTAGGGCAGGCATCAAAGGGAACTTCAAAAG
CTACCTCTGAAGGTATTCAAGAAATCAACGTGTCACTCACTGGTCTTGGCCATTCCACAGGTACTCTTCA
GAAACCTCCGAATGATGGTGGTATTACTGGTAATAGACAGCTTACTCATCAACAAATATATCCACACTTT
GCAGATGGCAGTAATAGGAAAACCAAAAGCAGAGTGGCCAGGAAGGCTCATGTTGCCACGCCAGTGTTAA
TCCCCAAAGGGGCTGTGTTGAGGGTTCTTAATTCCTCTGAGAATGCCCACATCATAGAGGCTACATGTGA
AGCACCTGTCAGCATACCTTGCAGTGAAAGACAGTTAATAAAACCAGTTCCATTTTGCCCTGTGAGACAG
GCGGACTCAGACTTACAGCCTTTAAGAAGTGAAAGGGGGCCAATAGATATGTCCCCAAATATCGAGACAC
CTCTGCGGCCTAAACTGAGAAAAGAGAGTGCTGTCTGTAGCACCATCCATAGAAAAACTGGCCTCTTGTA
TGGACAGCAAGGAAGCAGTGAATTAAATAAGCAAGGGAGACTGCTTTCCAGAAGTCTTTCTATAAGTAGA
AATAAAACCAAACAAGTACACTTATCCAGGAAGAAAAACAAAATTCAAGCTGAACCTAGCCGCTGTCTCA
AGGATCCTTCAATTTTTCAGGTTGCAAGGCAACTAAGACTGATAGCAGCTAAGCCAGATCAGTTGATTAA
GTGTCCCCGTCGGAACCAGCCAGTCATTGTGTTAAACCACCCTGATGTGGACTCGCCAGAAGTGACCAAT
GTGATGAAGGTAATAAATAAATACAAAGGCAATGTCCTCAAAGTTGTTTTATCAGAGAGGACTAGGTGTC
AGCTAGGCATCAGACGGCATCATGTACGCCTGACCTACCAGAATGCGGAAGAAGCCAGTCAAATTAAAAG
GCAAATGATGTTGAAAATGAAACTCAAAAAAGTTCATAAAAACAACTACCAGGTAGTGGATTCCTTGCCT
GATGATTCTTCACAGTGTGTATTTAAGTGCTGGTTTTGTGGGCGACTGTATGAAGACCAGGAAGAGTGGA
TGAGTCATGGCCAACGGCATTTGATAGAAGCAACTAGAGATTGGGATGTTCTTTCCTCCAAGGGCAAAGG
GATTCCAACTACTGCAAGCGAGAATCTTTATTTTCAGGGCGCCGCCAAATTCAAAGAAACCGCTGCTGCT
AAATTCGAACGCCAGCACATGGACAGCGGAGGTGGAGGTTCGAGCGGTCCCTCGGGTTCGTCGAGCCTGG
AAGTTCTGTTCCAGGGGCCCCTGTCGTCGAGCGGTCCCTCGGGTTCGATGGTGAGCAAAGGCGAGGAGCT
GTTCACCGGGGTGGTGCCCATCCTGGTCGAGCTGGACGGCGACGTAAACGGCCACAAGTTCAGCGTGTCC
GGCGAGGGCGAGGGCGATGCCACCTACGGCAAGCTGACCCTGAAGTTCATCTGCACCACCGGCAAGCTGC
CCGTGCCCTGGCCCACCCTCGTGACCACCCTGACCTACGGCGTGCAGTGCTTCAGCCGCTACCCCGACCA
CATGAAGCAGCACGACTTCTTCAAGTCCGCCATGCCCGAAGGCTACGTCCAGGAGCGCACCATCTTCTTC
AAGGACGACGGCAACTACAAGACCCGCGCCGAGGTGAAGTTCGAGGGCGACACCCTGGTGAACCGCATCG
AGCTGAAGGGCATCGACTTCAAGGAGGACGGCAACATCCTGGGGCACAAGCTGGAGTACAACTACAACAG
CCACAACGTCTATATCATGGCCGACAAGCAGAAGAACGGCATCAAGGTGAACTTCAAGATCCGCCACAAC
ATCGAGGACGGCAGCGTGCAGCTCGCCGACCACTACCAGCAGAACACCCCCATCGGCGACGGCCCCGTGC
TGCTGCCCGACAACCACTACCTGAGCACCCAGTCCGCCCTGAGCAAAGACCCCAACGAGAAGCGCGATCA
CATGGTCCTTAAGGAGTTCGTGACCGCCGCCGGGATCACTCTCGGCATGGACGAGCTGTACAAGTAATGA
TCTAGAGTCGAGTTAATTAAGAATTCCGCCCCCCCCCCTCTCCCTCCCCCCCCCTAACGTTACTGGCCGA
AGCCGCTTGGAATAAGGCCGGTGTGCGTTTGTCTATATGTTATTTTCCACCATATTGCCGTCTTTTGGCA
ATGTGAGGGCCCGGAAACCTGGCCCTGTCTTCTTGACGAGCATTCCTAGGGGTCTTTCCCCTCTCGCCAA
AGGAATGCAGGGTCTGTTGAATGTCGTGAAGGAAGCAGTTCCTCTGGAAGCTTCTTGAAGACAAACAACG
TCTGTAGCGACCCTTTGCAGGCAGCGGAACCCCCCACCTGGCGACAGGTGCCTCTGCGGCCAAAAGCCAC
GTGTATAAGATACACCTGCAAAGGCGGCACAACCCCAGTGCCACGTTGTGAGTTGGATAGTTGTGGAAAG
AGTCAAATGGCTCTCCTCAAGCGTATTCAACAAGGGGCTGAAGGATGCCCAGAAGGTACCCCATTGTATG
GGATCTGATCTGGGGCCTCGGTGCACATGCTTTACATGTGTTTAGTCGAGGTTAAAAAAACGTCTAGGCC
CCCCGAACCACGGGGACGTGGTTTTCCTTTGAAAAACACGATGATAATATGGCCACAACCTGTTACATTG
CACAAGATAAAAATATATCATCACGAACAGTAAAACTGTCTGCTTACATAAACAGTAATACAAGGGGTGT
TATGGGATCGGCCATTGAACAAGATGGATTGCACGCAGGTTCTCCGGCCGCTTGGGTGGAGAGGCTATTC
GGCTATGACTGGGCACAACAGACAATCGGCTGCTCTGATGCCGCCGTGTTCCGGCTGTCAGCGCAGGGGC
GCCCGGTTCTTTTTGTCAAGACCGACCTGTCCGGTGCCCTGAATGAACTGCAGGACGAGGCAGCGCGGCT
ATCGTGGCTGGCCACGACGGGCGTTCCTTGCGCAGCTGTGCTCGACGTTGTCACTGAAGCGGGAAGGGAC
TGGCTGCTATTGGGCGAAGTGCCGGGGCAGGATCTCCTGTCATCTCACCTTGCTCCTGCCGAGAAAGTAT
CCATCATGGCTGATGCAATGCGGCGGCTGCATACGCTTGATCCGGCTACCTGCCCATTCGACCACCAAGC
GAAACATCGCATCGAGCGAGCACGTACTCGGATGGAAGCCGGTCTTGTCGATCAGGATGATCTGGACGAA
GAGCATCAGGGGCTCGCGCCAGCCGAACTGTTCGCCAGGCTCAAGGCGCGCATGCCCGACGGCGAGGATC
TCGTCGTGACCCATGGCGATGCCTGCTTGCCGAATATCATGGTGGAAAATGGCCGCTTTTCTGGATTCAT
CGACTGTGGCCGGCTGGGTGTGGCGGACCGCTATCAGGACATAGCGTTGGCTACCCGTGATATTGCTGAA
GAGCTTGGCGGCGAATGGGCTGACCGCTTCCTCGTGCTTTACGGTATCGCCGCTCCCGATTCGCAGCGCA
TCGCCTTCTATCGCCTTCTTGACGAGTTCTTCTGAGTCGTAAACAGTTACTCTTTAAAGCAAGTTATCTT
TTAGTTTATTCTGGTTTGGAGTCCCTCCACCAAGATTCAGTAGAAGAAATACAGACTGTAGAAATGAGAG
GACTGCTAATTCTTCAGAACTGTAGGAATATTGGGAGCTAGGAGTCTGAACCTGAAGTATGTGATTGGAC
CCCAGAATGTATTTGAAGGCTCTGAAATTGTACATGCAAATTGGTACATATGCATTTTTCTGGAGAGAGC
CTGTGAAACTGAACAGATTTTCAGTGGGATCTGAGACTTTTCTTTGTTTAGCACCCCGTTTTCTGAGTAC
ATACTGATCTTTCATAATCCATTCAGAGGGGCAGATTGAGAATGTTTTACACATGCTCTTCATATAAATG
CTACAGAAAAACCTTTGTTTTGGTGTGCACATCCATTTTGTTTTTGCTTTAATTTGTGTTCTGAGTATTT
GGTGCACAATGGAAATTATATTTTCTACTTTACTGTCTTCAATTTGGTTATAGAGAAATGGCCATTCTTT
TACTCCCTCCCTGGTTTTGTAATACTCCCGAGTGTTCCGTATAGCACAAAGAGTTTTGCTTTTACTGGCC
ATTTTAAAGAATGTTTTCAACTGCTTGCCTGAATTTACTCCTTTCACAGCAAGTGTTAGAAGAAAGATAA
CATTTTCAAATACTTAGCTTTTGCTTTCTTTAAAATACATTGGTTTATGACATATGGGAAGGGAACGTAC
CTTTTTGCAAAGACAAAAAGAGATTACAAAAGGAAAATATCTAAAACTATTTTCTCTTTGCCCTTACCAC
TCCCAGAAACATAAGTGACCAATTTAAAATGCTAGGGAACAGGCTTACAACATAGGTAAAACTCGCAAAC
ACAGTTCAAGGTAGGCTCATAAAGTTGTGAAAAGGGTTTCATATGCCCTTTAGTTTTCATTTGGGATTCA
TCCAAAGACCATGGGTGGATGCTGTCTTCTCTCTTCTTGATCCCTTTGATTCATGGACACTAGACTCCCT
TTGCCATTTCTT
Features (pLannotate 1.2.2; 17 found; start..end, strand, type, name):
      1..21      +  misc_feature   MCS (fragment): pUC18/19 multiple cloning site
     58..74      -  protein_bind   lac operator: The lac repressor binds to the lac operator to inhibit transcription in E. coli. This inhibition can be relieved by adding lactose or isopropyl-β-D-thiogalactopyranoside (IPTG). lac repressor encoded by lacI
     82..112     -  promoter       lac promoter: promoter for the E. coli lac operon
    127..148     -  protein_bind   CAP binding site: CAP binding activates transcription in the presence of cAMP. E. coli catabolite activator protein
    161..253     -  CDS            lacI (fragment): lac repressor; lacI; The lac repressor binds to the lac operator to inhibit transcription in E. coli. This inhibition can be relieved by adding lactose or isopropyl-β-D-thiogalactopyranoside (IPTG).
    436..1024    -  rep_origin     ori: high-copy-number ColE1/pMB1/pBR322/pUC origin of replication
   1195..2055    -  CDS            AmpR: β-lactamase; bla; confers resistance to ampicillin, carbenicillin, and related antibiotics
   2056..2160    -  promoter       AmpR promoter: bla
   2255..2290    +  CDS            rop (fragment): Rop protein, which maintains plasmids at low copy number; rop
   2392..2491    +  misc_feature   bom (fragment): basis of mobility region from pBR322
   2497..2654    -  CDS            lacZα (fragment): LacZα fragment of β-galactosidase; lacZ fragment
   2670..3848    +  CDS            ZNF518B (fragment): Z518B_HUMAN - Also known as KIAA1729. Experimental evidence at protein level: Swiss-Prot protein existence level 1. Through its association with the EHMT1-EHMT2/G9A and PRC2/EED-EZH2 histone methyltransferase complexes may function in gene silencing, regulating repressive post-translational methylation of histone tails at promoters of target genes. From Homo sapiens (Human).
   3869..3889    +  CDS            capTEV™ (fragment): composite tag for in vivo biotinylation, TEV protease cleavage, and 6xHis tagging
   3903..3947    +  CDS            S-Tag: affinity and epitope tag derived from pancreatic ribonuclease A
   4038..4757    +  CDS            EGFP: the original enhanced GFP (Yang et al., 1996) mammalian codon-optimized
   4795..5380    +  misc_feature   IRES2: internal ribosome entry site (IRES) of the encephalomyocarditis virus (EMCV)
   5462..6265    +  CDS            NeoR/KanR: aminoglycoside phosphotransferase from Tn5; aph(3')-II (or nptII); confers resistance to neomycin, kanamycin, and G418 (Geneticin®)
