>Addgene plasmid #132487 | pZNF518B-donor | addgene full sequence | sequence record 275714 | Addgene NGS Result
TTCAACAGACCCTGCATTCCTTTGGCGAGAGGGGAAAGACCCCTAGGAATGCTCGTCAAGAAGACAGGGC
CAGGTTTCCGGGCCCTCACATTGCCAAAAGACGGCAATATGGTGGAAAATAACATATAGACAAACGCACA
CCGGCCTTATTCCAAGCGGCTTCGGCCAGTAACGTTAGGGGGGGGGAGGGAGAGGGGGGGGGGCGGAATT
CTTAATTAACTCGACTCTAGATCATTACTTGTACAGCTCGTCCATGCCGAGAGTGATCCCGGCGGCGGTC
ACGAACTCCTTAAGGACCATGTGATCGCGCTTCTCGTTGGGGTCTTTGCTCAGGGCGGACTGGGTGCTCA
GGTAGTGGTTGTCGGGCAGCAGCACGGGGCCGTCGCCGATGGGGGTGTTCTGCTGGTAGTGGTCGGCGAG
CTGCACGCTGCCGTCCTCGATGTTGTGGCGGATCTTGAAGTTCACCTTGATGCCGTTCTTCTGCTTGTCG
GCCATGATATAGACGTTGTGGCTGTTGTAGTTGTACTCCAGCTTGTGCCCCAGGATGTTGCCGTCCTCCT
TGAAGTCGATGCCCTTCAGCTCGATGCGGTTCACCAGGGTGTCGCCCTCGAACTTCACCTCGGCGCGGGT
CTTGTAGTTGCCGTCGTCCTTGAAGAAGATGGTGCGCTCCTGGACGTAGCCTTCGGGCATGGCGGACTTG
AAGAAGTCGTGCTGCTTCATGTGGTCGGGGTAGCGGCTGAAGCACTGCACGCCGTAGGTCAGGGTGGTCA
CGAGGGTGGGCCAGGGCACGGGCAGCTTGCCGGTGGTGCAGATGAACTTCAGGGTCAGCTTGCCGTAGGT
GGCATCGCCCTCGCCCTCGCCGGACACGCTGAACTTGTGGCCGTTTACGTCGCCGTCCAGCTCGACCAGG
ATGGGCACCACCCCGGTGAACAGCTCCTCGCCTTTGCTCACCATCGAACCCGAGGGACCGCTCGACGACA
GGGGCCCCTGGAACAGAACTTCCAGGCTCGACGAACCCGAGGGACCGCTCGAACCTCCACCTCCGCTGTC
CATGTGCTGGCGTTCGAATTTAGCAGCAGCGGTTTCTTTGAATTTGGCGGCGCCCTGAAAATAAAGATTC
TCGCTTGCAGTAGTTGGAATCCCTTTGCCCTTGGAGGAAAGAACATCCCAATCTCTAGTTGCTTCTATCA
AATGCCGTTGGCCATGACTCATCCACTCTTCCTGGTCTTCATACAGTCGCCCACAAAACCAGCACTTAAA
TACACACTGTGAAGAATCATCAGGCAAGGAATCCACTACCTGGTAGTTGTTTTTATGAACTTTTTTGAGT
TTCATTTTCAACATCATTTGCCTTTTAATTTGACTGGCTTCTTCCGCATTCTGGTAGGTCAGGCGTACAT
GATGCCGTCTGATGCCTAGCTGACACCTAGTCCTCTCTGATAAAACAACTTTGAGGACATTGCCTTTGTA
TTTATTTATTACCTTCATCACATTGGTCACTTCTGGCGAGTCCACATCAGGGTGGTTTAACACAATGACT
GGCTGGTTCCGACGGGGACACTTAATCAACTGATCTGGCTTAGCTGCTATCAGTCTTAGTTGCCTTGCAA
CCTGAAAAATTGAAGGATCCTTGAGACAGCGGCTAGGTTCAGCTTGAATTTTGTTTTTCTTCCTGGATAA
GTGTACTTGTTTGGTTTTATTTCTACTTATAGAAAGACTTCTGGAAAGCAGTCTCCCTTGCTTATTTAAT
TCACTGCTTCCTTGCTGTCCATACAAGAGGCCAGTTTTTCTATGGATGGTGCTACAGACAGCACTCTCTT
TTCTCAGTTTAGGCCGCAGAGGTGTCTCGATATTTGGGGACATATCTATTGGCCCCCTTTCACTTCTTAA
AGGCTGTAAGTCTGAGTCCGCCTGTCTCACAGGGCAAAATGGAACTGGTTTTATTAACTGTCTTTCACTG
CAAGGTATGCTGACAGGTGCTTCACATGTAGCCTCTATGATGTGGGCATTCTCAGAGGAATTAAGAACCC
TCAACACAGCCCCTTTGGGGATTAACACTGGCGTGGCAACATGAGCCTTCCTGGCCACTCTGCTTTTGGT
TTTCCTATTACTGCCATCTGCAAAGTGTGGATATATTTGTTGATGAGTAAGCTGTCTATTACCAGTAATA
CCACCATCATTCGGAGGTTTCTGAAGAGTACCTGTGGAATGGCCAAGACCAGTGAGTGACACGTTGATTT
CTTGAATACCTTCAGAGGTAGCTTTTGAAGTTCCCTTTGATGCCTGCCCTACAGAGCGACGATGTGCACT
ATTTGAAGCCAAGGGTACCGAGCTCGAATTCACTGGCCGTCGTTTTACAACGTCGTGACTGGGAAAACCC
TGGCGTTACCCAACTTAATCGCCTTGCAGCACATCCCCCTTTCGCCAGCTGGCGTAATAGCGAAGAGGCC
CGCACCGATCGCCCTTCCCAACAGTTGCGCAGCCTGAATGGCGAATGGCGCCTGATGCGGTATTTTCTCC
TTACGCATCTGTGCGGTATTTCACACCGCATATGGTGCACTCTCAGTACAATCTGCTCTGATGCCGCATA
GTTAAGCCAGCCCCGACACCCGCCAACACCCGCTGACGCGCCCTGACGGGCTTGTCTGCTCCCGGCATCC
GCTTACAGACAAGCTGTGACCGTCTCCGGGAGCTGCATGTGTCAGAGGTTTTCACCGTCATCACCGAAAC
GCGCGAGACGAAAGGGCCTCGTGATACGCCTATTTTTATAGGTTAATGTCATGATAATAATGGTTTCTTA
GACGTCAGGTGGCACTTTTCGGGGAAATGTGCGCGGAACCCCTATTTGTTTATTTTTCTAAATACATTCA
AATATGTATCCGCTCATGAGACAATAACCCTGATAAATGCTTCAATAATATTGAAAAAGGAAGAGTATGA
GTATTCAACATTTCCGTGTCGCCCTTATTCCCTTTTTTGCGGCATTTTGCCTTCCTGTTTTTGCTCACCC
AGAAACGCTGGTGAAAGTAAAAGATGCTGAAGATCAGTTGGGTGCACGAGTGGGTTACATCGAACTGGAT
CTCAACAGCGGTAAGATCCTTGAGAGTTTTCGCCCCGAAGAACGTTTTCCAATGATGAGCACTTTTAAAG
TTCTGCTATGTGGCGCGGTATTATCCCGTATTGACGCCGGGCAAGAGCAACTCGGTCGCCGCATACACTA
TTCTCAGAATGACTTGGTTGAGTACTCACCAGTCACAGAAAAGCATCTTACGGATGGCATGACAGTAAGA
GAATTATGCAGTGCTGCCATAACCATGAGTGATAACACTGCGGCCAACTTACTTCTGACAACGATCGGAG
GACCGAAGGAGCTAACCGCTTTTTTGCACAACATGGGGGATCATGTAACTCGCCTTGATCGTTGGGAACC
GGAGCTGAATGAAGCCATACCAAACGACGAGCGTGACACCACGATGCCTGTAGCAATGGCAACAACGTTG
CGCAAACTATTAACTGGCGAACTACTTACTCTAGCTTCCCGGCAACAATTAATAGACTGGATGGAGGCGG
ATAAAGTTGCAGGACCACTTCTGCGCTCGGCCCTTCCGGCTGGCTGGTTTATTGCTGATAAATCTGGAGC
CGGTGAGCGTGGGTCTCGCGGTATCATTGCAGCACTGGGGCCAGATGGTAAGCCCTCCCGTATCGTAGTT
ATCTACACGACGGGGAGTCAGGCAACTATGGATGAACGAAATAGACAGATCGCTGAGATAGGTGCCTCAC
TGATTAAGCATTGGTAACTGTCAGACCAAGTTTACTCATATATACTTTAGATTGATTTAAAACTTCATTT
TTAATTTAAAAGGATCTAGGTGAAGATCCTTTTTGATAATCTCATGACCAAAATCCCTTAACGTGAGTTT
TCGTTCCACTGAGCGTCAGACCCCGTAGAAAAGATCAAAGGATCTTCTTGAGATCCTTTTTTTCTGCGCG
TAATCTGCTGCTTGCAAACAAAAAAACCACCGCTACCAGCGGTGGTTTGTTTGCCGGATCAAGAGCTACC
AACTCTTTTTCCGAAGGTAACTGGCTTCAGCAGAGCGCAGATACCAAATACTGTTCTTCTAGTGTAGCCG
TAGTTAGGCCACCACTTCAAGAACTCTGTAGCACCGCCTACATACCTCGCTCTGCTAATCCTGTTACCAG
TGGCTGCTGCCAGTGGCGATAAGTCGTGTCTTACCGGGTTGGACTCAAGACGATAGTTACCGGATAAGGC
GCAGCGGTCGGGCTGAACGGGGGGTTCGTGCACACAGCCCAGCTTGGAGCGAACGACCTACACCGAACTG
AGATACCTACAGCGTGAGCTATGAGAAAGCGCCACGCTTCCCGAAGGGAGAAAGGCGGACAGGTATCCGG
TAAGCGGCAGGGTCGGAACAGGAGAGCGCACGAGGGAGCTTCCAGGGGGAAACGCCTGGTATCTTTATAG
TCCTGTCGGGTTTCGCCACCTCTGACTTGAGCGTCGATTTTTGTGATGCTCGTCAGGGGGGCGGAGCCTA
TGGAAAAACGCCAGCAACGCGGCCTTTTTACGGTTCCTGGCCTTTTGCTGGCCTTTTGCTCACATGTTCT
TTCCTGCGTTATCCCCTGATTCTGTGGATAACCGTATTACCGCCTTTGAGTGAGCTGATACCGCTCGCCG
CAGCCGAACGACCGAGCGCAGCGAGTCAGTGAGCGAGGAAGCGGAAGAGCGCCCAATACGCAAACCGCCT
CTCCCCGCGCGTTGGCCGATTCATTAATGCAGCTGGCACGACAGGTTTCCCGACTGGAAAGCGGGCAGTG
AGCGCAACGCAATTAATGTGAGTTAGCTCACTCATTAGGCACCCCAGGCTTTACACTTTATGCTTCCGGC
TCGTATGTTGTGTGGAATTGTGAGCGGATAACAATTTCACACAGGAAACAGCTATGACCATGATTACGCC
AAGCTTGCATGCCTGCAGGTCAAGAAATGGCAAAGGGAGTCTAGTGTCCATGAATCAAAGGGATCAAGAA
GAGAGAAGACAGCATCCACCCATGGTCTTTGGATGAATCCCAAATGAAAACTAAAGGGCATATGAAACCC
TTTTCACAACTTTATGAGCCTACCTTGAACTGTGTTTGCGAGTTTTACCTATGTTGTAAGCCTGTTCCCT
AGCATTTTAAATTGGTCACTTATGTTTCTGGGAGTGGTAAGGGCAAAGAGAAAATAGTTTTAGATATTTT
CCTTTTGTAATCTCTTTTTGTCTTTGCAAAAAGGTACGTTCCCTTCCCATATGTCATAAACCAATGTATT
TTAAAGAAAGCAAAAGCTAAGTATTTGAAAATGTTATCTTTCTTCTAACACTTGCTGTGAAAGGAGTAAA
TTCAGGCAAGCAGTTGAAAACATTCTTTAAAATGGCCAGTAAAAACAAAACTCTTTGTGCTATACGGAAC
ACTCGGGAGTATTACAAAACCAGGGAGGGAGTAAAAGAATGGCCATTTCTCTATAACCAAATTGAAGACA
GTAAAGTAGAAAATATAATTTCCATTGTGCACCAAATACTCAGAACACAAATTAAAGCAAAAACAAAATG
GATGTGCACACCAAAACAAAGGTTTTTCTGTAGCATTTATATGAAGAGCATGTGTAAAACATTCTCAATC
TGCCCCTCTGAATGGATTATGAAAGATCAGTATGTACTCAGAAAACGGGGTGCTAAACAAAGAAAAGTCT
CAGATCCCACTGAAAATCTGTTCAGTTTCACAGGCTCTCTCCAGAAAAATGCATATGTACCAATTTGCAT
GTACAATTTCAGAGCCTTCAAATACATTCTGGGGTCCAATCACATACTTCAGGTTCAGACTCCTAGCTCC
CAATATTCCTACAGTTCTGAAGAATTAGCAGTCCTCTCATTTCTACAGTCTGTATTTCTTCTACTGAATC
TTGGTGGAGGGACTCCAAACCAGAATAAACTAAAAGATAACTTGCTTTAAAGAGTAACTGTTTACGACTC
AGAAGAACTCGTCAAGAAGGCGATAGAAGGCGATGCGCTGCGAATCGGGAGCGGCGATACCGTAAAGCAC
GAGGAAGCGGTCAGCCCATTCGCCGCCAAGCTCTTCAGCAATATCACGGGTAGCCAACGCTATGTCCTGA
TAGCGGTCCGCCACACCCAGCCGGCCACAGTCGATGAATCCAGAAAAGCGGCCATTTTCCACCATGATAT
TCGGCAAGCAGGCATCGCCATGGGTCACGACGAGATCCTCGCCGTCGGGCATGCGCGCCTTGAGCCTGGC
GAACAGTTCGGCTGGCGCGAGCCCCTGATGCTCTTCGTCCAGATCATCCTGATCGACAAGACCGGCTTCC
ATCCGAGTACGTGCTCGCTCGATGCGATGTTTCGCTTGGTGGTCGAATGGGCAGGTAGCCGGATCAAGCG
TATGCAGCCGCCGCATTGCATCAGCCATGATGGATACTTTCTCGGCAGGAGCAAGGTGAGATGACAGGAG
ATCCTGCCCCGGCACTTCGCCCAATAGCAGCCAGTCCCTTCCCGCTTCAGTGACAACGTCGAGCACAGCT
GCGCAAGGAACGCCCGTCGTGGCCAGCCACGATAGCCGCGCTGCCTCGTCCTGCAGTTCATTCAGGGCAC
CGGACAGGTCGGTCTTGACAAAAAGAACCGGGCGCCCCTGCGCTGACAGCCGGAACACGGCGGCATCAGA
GCAGCCGATTGTCTGTTGTGCCCAGTCATAGCCGAATAGCCTCTCCACCCAAGCGGCCGGAGAACCTGCG
TGCAATCCATCTTGTTCAATGGCCGATCCCATAACACCCCTTGTATTACTGTTTATGTAAGCAGACAGTT
TTACTGTTCGTGATGATATATTTTTATCTTGTGCAATGTAACAGGTTGTGGCCATATTATCATCGTGTTT
TTCAAAGGAAAACCACGTCCCCGTGGTTCGGGGGGCCTAGACGTTTTTTTAACCTCGACTAAACACATGT
AAAGCATGTGCACCGAGGCCCCAGATCAGATCCCATACAATGGGGTACCTTCTGGGCATCCTTCAGCCCC
TTGTTGAATACGCTTGAGGAGAGCCATTTGACTCTTTCCACAACTATCCAACTCACAACGTGGCACTGGG
GTTGTGCCGCCTTTGCAGGTGTATCTTATACACGTGGCTTTTGGCCGCAGAGGCACCTGTCGCCAGGTGG
GGGGTTCCGCTGCCTGCAAAGGGTCGCTACAGACGTTGTTTGTCTTCAAGAAGCTTCCAGAGGAACTGCT
TCCTTCACGACA
Features (pLannotate 1.2.2; 17 found; start..end, strand, type, name):
    235..954     -  CDS            EGFP: the original enhanced GFP (Yang et al., 1996) mammalian codon-optimized
   1045..1089    -  CDS            S-Tag: affinity and epitope tag derived from pancreatic ribonuclease A
   1103..1123    -  CDS            capTEV™ (fragment): composite tag for in vivo biotinylation, TEV protease cleavage, and 6xHis tagging
   1144..2322    -  CDS            ZNF518B (fragment): Z518B_HUMAN - Also known as KIAA1729. Experimental evidence at protein level: Swiss-Prot protein existence level 1. Through its association with the EHMT1-EHMT2/G9A and PRC2/EED-EZH2 histone methyltransferase complexes may function in gene silencing, regulating repressive post-translational methylation of histone tails at promoters of target genes. From Homo sapiens (Human).
   2338..2495    +  CDS            lacZα (fragment): LacZα fragment of β-galactosidase; lacZ fragment
   2501..2600    -  misc_feature   bom (fragment): basis of mobility region from pBR322
   2702..2737    -  CDS            rop (fragment): Rop protein, which maintains plasmids at low copy number; rop
   2832..2936    +  promoter       AmpR promoter: bla
   2937..3797    +  CDS            AmpR: β-lactamase; bla; confers resistance to ampicillin, carbenicillin, and related antibiotics
   3968..4556    +  rep_origin     ori: high-copy-number ColE1/pMB1/pBR322/pUC origin of replication
   4739..4831    +  CDS            lacI (fragment): lac repressor; lacI; The lac repressor binds to the lac operator to inhibit transcription in E. coli. This inhibition can be relieved by adding lactose or isopropyl-β-D-thiogalactopyranoside (IPTG).
   4844..4865    +  protein_bind   CAP binding site: CAP binding activates transcription in the presence of cAMP. E. coli catabolite activator protein
   4880..4910    +  promoter       lac promoter: promoter for the E. coli lac operon
   4918..4934    +  protein_bind   lac operator: The lac repressor binds to the lac operator to inhibit transcription in E. coli. This inhibition can be relieved by adding lactose or isopropyl-β-D-thiogalactopyranoside (IPTG). lac repressor encoded by lacI
   4971..4991    -  misc_feature   MCS (fragment): pUC18/19 multiple cloning site
   6019..6822    -  CDS            NeoR/KanR: aminoglycoside phosphotransferase from Tn5; aph(3')-II (or nptII); confers resistance to neomycin, kanamycin, and G418 (Geneticin®)
   6904..197     -  misc_feature   IRES2 (across the origin): internal ribosome entry site (IRES) of the encephalomyocarditis virus (EMCV)
