[The description below was written by a language model from this plasmid's Addgene catalogue record and pLannotate feature annotations shown in this document.]
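Description:
pZNF518B-donor is a homology-directed repair donor plasmid built on the pUC19 backbone, designed for CRISPR-mediated knock-in of a GFP tag at the C-terminus of the endogenous human ZNF518B gene. It is propagated in E. coli as a high-copy plasmid through the pUC/ColE1-type origin. Selection uses ampicillin (β-lactamase under its own promoter) together with kanamycin, the latter conferred by the Tn5 NeoR/KanR gene in the insert. Remnants of the pUC19 lac promoter/operator, lacZα and multiple cloning site flank the insert, which was assembled by Gibson cloning from material sourced from K562 cells. The depositor and sequencing-verified records are the same length and show identical feature sets in opposite orientations.

The payload begins with a roughly 1.2 kb fragment matching the ZNF518B coding sequence, which presumably acts as the upstream homology arm ending at the 3' end of the open reading frame. It is followed on the same strand by a short segment annotated as a capTEV fragment (likely a TEV cleavage site or His element), an S-tag and EGFP. Downstream, an EMCV IRES2 drives NeoR/KanR, so correct integration would place the tag and the resistance gene under the endogenous ZNF518B promoter, allowing G418 selection of edited mammalian cells. No mammalian promoter is annotated, which fits this promoterless design. About 1 kb of unannotated sequence lies between NeoR/KanR and the MCS remnant. It probably represents the downstream homology arm, though the record does not say so. The guide RNA and Cas9 are not on this plasmid and must be supplied separately. ZNF518B is a zinc finger protein linked to G9A and PRC2 histone methyltransferase complexes, and the tagged allele would allow its detection or affinity capture at endogenous expression levels.
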