Addgene plasmid #132487: pZNF518B-donor
Purpose: CRISPR donor plasmid to create GFP fusion proteins
Depositing lab: Kevin White.
Backbone
  Vector backbone: pUC19
  Vector type: CRISPR
Growth in bacteria
  Bacterial resistance: Ampicillin and Kanamycin, 100 & 50 μg/mL
  Growth temperature: 37°C
  Growth strain: TOP10
  Copy number: High Copy
Gene/Insert
  Gene/Insert name: ZNF518B
  Species: H. sapiens (human)
  Mutation: none
  Entrez Gene: ZNF518B
  Tag / fusion protein: GFP (C terminal on backbone)
  Cloning method: Gibson Cloning
Terms and licenses: Academic/Nonprofit Terms; Industry Terms: Not Available to Industry
Depositor comments: Cloning source: K562
How to cite: pZNF518B-donor was a gift from Kevin White (Addgene plasmid # 132487)
